Addgene plasmid #30086: HL 3724 (=HL 716 + pHL 991)
Depositing lab: Han Lim. Depositing organization: University of California, Berkeley. Publication: Disruption of small RNA signaling caused by competition for Hfq. Hussein R, Lim HN. Proc Natl Acad Sci U S A. 2011 Jan 18;108(3):1110-5. doi: 10.1073/pnas.1010082108. Epub 2010 Dec 28. PubMed 21189298.
Backbone
  Vector backbone: ColE (from pZ system) + AmpR
  Backbone manufacturer: Lim Lab (modified from Rolf Lutz and Hermann Bujard, 1997)
  Backbone size w/o insert (bp): 2000
  Vector type: Bacterial Expression, Synthetic Biology
Growth in bacteria
  Bacterial resistance: Ampicillin, 100 μg/mL
  Growth temperature: 37°C
  Growth strain: HL 716
  Copy number: High Copy
Gene/Insert
  Gene/Insert name: pLtetO-1:RhyB, pLlacO-1:hfq, pLtetO-1m9:sodB::gfp
  Species: E. coli
  Insert size (bp): 2400
  Tag / fusion protein: GFP (C terminal on backbone)
  Cloning method: Restriction Enzyme; 5′ cloning site AatII (not destroyed); 3′ cloning site ApaI (not destroyed)
  Sequencing primers: 5′ ctcatgagcggatacat atttgaa; 3′ agctgatacc gctcgccgca gccgaacg
Terms and licenses: Academic/Nonprofit Terms; Industry Terms: Not Available to Industry
Depositor comments: Please note that this plasmid may require a unique bacterial strain, so make sure to confirm that you can also obtain the appropriate growth strain. Please contact us or contact our distributors if you have any questions.
How to cite: HL 3724 (=HL 716 + pHL 991) was a gift from Han Lim (Addgene plasmid # 30086 ; http://n2t.net/addgene:30086 ; RRID:Addgene_30086)
