[The description below was written by a language model from this plasmid's Addgene catalogue record.]
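Description:
HL 3724 is the designation for the E. coli strain HL 716 carrying the plasmid pHL 991, a bacterial expression and synthetic-biology construct built on a modified pZ-system backbone. The backbone of about 2 kb provides a ColE-type origin of replication, giving high copy number, and an ampicillin resistance marker for selection. The record notes that the plasmid may depend on its particular host strain, HL 716, but does not describe that strain's genotype.

The insert of about 2.4 kb, cloned between AatII and ApaI sites that are both retained, contains three E. coli-derived expression units. The small regulatory RNA RyhB (written "RhyB" in the record) is placed under the PLtetO-1 promoter, a phage lambda PL derivative carrying tet operators and therefore controlled by TetR. The RNA chaperone gene hfq is driven by PLlacO-1, the equivalent promoter with lac operators controlled by LacI. A sodB::gfp fusion, with GFP at the C-terminal end, is expressed from a variant promoter listed as PLtetO-1m9; the record does not explain how this variant differs from the parent. sodB mRNA is a known target of RyhB, whose repression depends on Hfq, so fluorescence from the fusion reports sRNA-mediated silencing, while the separate lac-controlled promoter allows Hfq levels to be tuned independently of the tet-controlled units.

This arrangement fits the associated study of how competition for limited Hfq disrupts small RNA signalling. No feature table was supplied, so the order and orientation of the units, terminators and ribosome binding sites cannot be stated.
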