>Addgene plasmid #30086 | HL 3724 (=HL 716 + pHL 991) | addgene partial sequence | sequence record 35281 | 30086 with GFP-R
TTTACGCATGCTCGCGGTACCTTTAATCAGGTTGTTCAGGTTAGTGACATAAGTCTGATGGTGCTTGCCG
TAGTGATACTCGATGGTTTCCGCAGAAATGTGCGGTGCCAGAGCATCTTTAGCATATGGTAGTGCAGGTA
ATTCGAATGACATTGCTACTCTCCTTTATTATTAATTTGCATACGTACAATAGCCTTATTGTGCGTATGG
TCGACAGTCTCTCTATCACTGATAGGGATGTCAATCTCTATCACTGATAGGGACTCGAGGTGAAGACGAA
AGGGCCTCGTGATACGCCTATTTTTATAGGTTAATGTCATGATAATAATGGTTTCTTAGACGTCAGGTGG
CACTTTTCGGGGAAATGTGCGCGGAACCCCTATTTGTTTATTTTTCTAAATACATTCAAATATGTATCCG
CTCATGAGACAATAACCCTGATAAATGCTTCAATAATATTGAAAAAGGAAGAGTATGAGTATTCAACATT
TCCGTGTCGCCCTTATTCCCTTTTTTGCGGCATTTTGCCTTCCTGTTTTTGCTCACCCAGAAACGCTGGT
GAAAGTAAAAGATGCTGAAGATCAGTTGGGTGCACGAGTGGGTTACATCGAACTGGATCTCAACAGCGGT
AAGATCCTTGAGAGTTTTCGCCCCGAAGAACGTTTTCCAATGATGAGCACTTTTAAAGTTCTGCTATGTG
GCGCGGTATTATCCCGTATTGACGCCGGGCAAGAGCAACTCGGTCGCCGCATACACTATTCTCAGAATGA
CTTGGTTGAGTACTCACCAGTCACAGAAAAGCATCTTACGGATGGCATGACAGTAAGAGAATTATGCAGT
GCTGCCATAACCATGAGTGATAACACTGCGGCCAACTTACTTCTGACAACGATCGGAGGACCGAAGGAGC
TAACCGCTTT
