>Addgene plasmid #30086 | HL 3724 (=HL 716 + pHL 991) | depositor partial sequence | sequence record 36866 | vector backbone, ColE (from pZ system) + AmpR
CCCGGGGGATCCCATGGTACGCGTGCTAGAGGCATCAAATAAAACGAAAGGCTCAGTCGAAAGACTGGGC
CTTTCGTTTTATCTGTTGTTTGTCGGTGAACGCTCTCCTGAGTAGGACAAATCCGCCGCCCTAGACCTAG
GCGTTCGGCTGCGGCGAGCGGTATCAGCTCACTCAAAGGCGGTAATACGGTTATCCACAGAATCAGGGGA
TAACGCAGGAAAGAACATGTGAGCAAAAGGCCAGCAAAAGGCCAGGAACCGTAAAAAGGCCGCGTTGCTG
GCGTTTTTCCATAGGCTCCGCCCCCCTGACGAGCATCACAAAAATCGACGCTCAAGTCAGAGGTGGCGAA
ACCCGACAGGACTATAAAGATACCAGGCGTTTCCCCCTGGAAGCTCCCTCGTGCGCTCTCCTGTTCCGAC
CCTGCCGCTTACCGGATACCTGTCCGCCTTTCTCCCTTCGGGAAGCGTGGCGCTTTCTCAATGCTCACGC
TGTAGGTATCTCAGTTCGGTGTAGGTCGTTCGCTCCAAGCTGGGCTGTGTGCACGAACCCCCCGTTCAGC
CCGACCGCTGCGCCTTATCCGGTAACTATCGTCTTGAGTCCAACCCGGTAAGACACGACTTATCGCCACT
GGCAGCAGCCACTGGTAACAGGATTAGCAGAGCGAGGTATGTAGGCGGTGCTACAGAGTTCTTGAAGTGG
TGGCCTAACTACGGCTACACTAGAAGGACAGTATTTGGTATCTGCGCTCTGCTGAAGCCAGTTACCTTCG
GAAAAAGAGTTGGTAGCTCTTGATCCGGCAAACAAACCACCGCTGGTAGCGGTGGTTTTTTTGTTTGCAA
GCAGCAGATTACGCGCAGAAAAAAAGGATCTCAAGAAGATCCTTTGATCTTTTCTACGGGGTCTGACGCT
CAGTGGAACGAAAACTCACGTTAAGGGATTTTGGTCATGACTAGTGCTTGGATTCTCACCAATAAAAAAC
GCCCGGCGGCAACCGAGCGTTCTGAACAAATCCAGATGGAGTTCTGAGGTCATTACTGGATCTATCAACA
GGAGTCCAAGCGAGCTCGTAAACTTGGTCTGACAGTTACCAATGCTTAATCAGTGAGGCACCTATCTCAG
CGATCTGTCTATTTCGTTCATCCATAGTTGCCTGACTCCCCGTCGTGTAGATAACTACGATACGGGAGGG
CTTACCATCTGGCCCCAGTGCTGCAATGATACCGCGAGACCCACGCTCACCGGCTCCAGATTTATCAGCA
ATAAACCAGCCAGCCGGAAGGGCCGAGCGCAGAAGTGGTCCTGCAACTTTATCCGCCTCCATCCAGTCTA
TTAATTGTTGCCGGGAAGCTAGAGTAAGTAGTTCGCCAGTTAATAGTTTGCGCAACGTTGTTGCCATTGC
TACAGGCATCGTGGTGTCACGCTCGTCGTTTGGTATGGCTTCATTCAGCTCCGGTTCCCAACGATCAAGG
CGAGTTACATGATCCCCCATGTTGTGCAAAAAAGCGGTTAGCTCCTTCGGTCCTCCGATCGTTGTCAGAA
GTAAGTTGGCCGCAGTGTTATCACTCATGGTTATGGCAGCACTGCATAATTCTCTTACTGTCATGCCATC
CGTAAGATGCTTTTCTGTGACTGGTGAGTACTCAACCAAGTCATTCTGAGAATAGTGTATGCGGCGACCG
AGTTGCTCTTGCCCGGCGTCAATACGGGATAATACCGCGCCACATAGCAGAACTTTAAAAGTGCTCATCA
TTGGAAAACGTTCTTCGGGGCGAAAACTCTCAAGGATCTTACCGCTGTTGAGATCCAGTTCGATGTAACC
CACTCGTGCACCCAACTGATCTTCAGCATCTTTTACTTTCACCAGCGTTTCTGGGTGAGCAAAAACAGGA
AGGCAAAATGCCGCAAAAAAGGGAATAAGGGCGACACGGAAATGTTGAATACTCATACTCTTCCTTTTTC
AATATTATTGAAGCATTTATCAGGGTTATTGTCTCATGAGCGGATACATATTTGAATGTATTTAGAAAAA
TAAACAAATAGGGGTTCCGCGCACATTTCCCCGAAAAGTGCCACCTGACGTC
