>Addgene plasmid #30086 | HL 3724 (=HL 716 + pHL 991) | depositor partial sequence | sequence record 36867 | rhyB
GCGATCAGGAAGACCCTCGCGGAGAACCTGAAAGCACGACATTGCTCACATTGCTTCCAGTATTACTTAG
CCAGCCGGGTGCTGGCTTTTTTTTTGATCTTTCGTTCTCAATTTATCCAC
