>Addgene plasmid #30086 | HL 3724 (=HL 716 + pHL 991) | depositor partial sequence | sequence record 36868 | hfq
TAAGGAGGAAAAAAAATGGCTAAGGGGCAATCTTTACAAGATCCGTTCCTGAACGCACTGCGTCGGGAAC
GTGTTCCAGTTTCTATTTATTTGGTGAATGGTATTAAGCTGCAAGGGCAAATCGAGTCTTTTGATCAGTT
CGTGATCCTGTTGAAAAACACGGTCAGCCAGATGGTTTACAAGCACGCGATTTCTACTGTTGTCCCGTCT
CGCCCGGTTTCTCATCACAGTAACAACGCCGGTGGCGGTACCAGCAGTAACTACCATCATGGTAGCAGCG
CGCAGAATACTTCCGCGCAACAGGACAGCGAAGAAACCGAATAA
