>Addgene plasmid #30086 | HL 3724 (=HL 716 + pHL 991) | depositor partial sequence | sequence record 36869 | sodB
CATACGCACAATAAGGCTATTGTACGTATGCAAATTAATAATAAAGGAGAGTAGCAATGTCATTCGAATT
ACCTGCACTACCATATGCTAAAGATGCTCTGGCACCGCACATTTCTGCGGAAACCATCGAGTATCACTAC
GGCAAGCACCATCAGACTTATGTCACTAACCTGAACAACCTGATTAAAGGTACCGCG
