>Addgene plasmid #30086 | HL 3724 (=HL 716 + pHL 991) | addgene partial sequence | sequence record 37415 | pBR322ori-F 5'-GGGAAACGCCTGGTATCTTT-3'
GAGCGTCGATTTTTGTGATGCTCGTCAGGGGGGCGGAGCCTATGGAAAAACGCCAGCAACGCGGCCTTTT
TACGGTTCCTGGCCTTTTGCTGGCCTTTTGCTCACATGTTCTTTCCTGCGTTATCCCCTGATTCTGTGGA
TAACCGTATTACCGCCTTTGAGTGAGCTGATACCGCTCGCCGCAGCCGAACGCCCTAGGTCTAGGGCGGC
GGATTTGTCCTACTCAGGAGAGCGTTCACCGACAAACAACAGATAAAACGAAAGGCCCAGTCTTTCGACT
GAGCCTTTCGTTTTATTTGATGCCTCTAGCACGCGTACCATGGGCCCTTATTCGGTTTCTTCGCTGTCCT
GTTGCGCGGAAGTATTCTGCGCGCTGCTACCATGATGGTAGTTACTGCTGGTACCGCCACCGGCGTTGTT
ACTGTGATGAGAAACCGGGCGAGACGGGACAACAGTAGAAATCGCGTGCTTGTAAACCATCTGGCTGACC
GTGTTTTTCAACAGGATCACGAACTGATCAAAAGACTCGATTTGCCCTTGCAGCTTAATACCATTCACCA
AATAAATAGAAACTGGAACACGTTCCCGACGCAGTGCGTTCAGGAACGGATCTTGTAAAGATTGCCCCTT
AGCCATTTTTTTTCCTCCTTACCCGGGAGTATCTTGTTATCCGCTCACAATGTCAATGTTATCCGCTCAC
ATTTATGGATCGAATTCACTGCTCACAAGAAAAAAGGCACGTCATCTGACGTGCCTTTTTTATTTGTACT
ACCCTGTACGATTAAAGCTTGTGGATAAATTGAGAACGAAAGATC
